>Addgene plasmid #23877 | pDONR223-FGR | depositor partial sequence | sequence record 11032 | Author sequence
ATGGGCTGTGTGTTCTGCAAGAAATTGGAGCCGGTGGCCACGGCCAAGGAGGATGCTGGCCTGGAAGGGG
ACTTCAGAAGCTACGGGGCAGCAGACCACTATGGGCCTGACCCCACTAAGGCCCGGCCTGCATCCTCATT
TGCCCACATCCCCAACTACAGCAACTTCTCCTCTCAGGCCATCAACCCTGGCTTCCTTGATAGTGGCACC
ATCAGGGGTGTGTCAGGGATTGGGGTGACCCTGTTCATTGCCCTGTATGACTATGAGGCTCGAACTGAGG
ATGACCTCACCTTCACCAAGGGCGAGAAGTTCCACATCCTGAACAATACTGAAGGTGACTGGTGGGAGGC
TCGGTCTCTCAGCTCCGGAAAAACTGGCTGCATTCCCAGCAACTACGTGGCCCCTGTTGACTCAATCCAA
GCTGAAGAGTGGTACTTTGGAAAGATTGGGAGAAAGGATGCAGAGAGGCAGCTGCTTTCACCAGGCAACC
CCCAGGGGGCCTTTCTCATTCGGGAAAGCGAGACCACCAAAGGTGCCTACTCCCTGTCCATCCGGGACTG
GGATCAGACCAGAGGCGATCATGTGAAGCATTACAAGATCCGCAAACTGGACATGGGCGGCTACTACATC
ACCACACGGGTTCAGTTCAACTCGGTGCAGGAGCTGGTGCAGCACTACATGGAGGTGAATGACGGGCTGT
GCAACCTGCTCATCGCGCCCTGCACCATCATGAAGCCGCAGACGCTGGGCCTGGCCAAGGACGCCTGGGA
GATCAGCCGCAGCTCCATCACGCTGGAGCGCCGGCTGGGCACCGGCTGCTTCGGGGATGTGTGGCTGGGC
ACGTGGAACGGCAGCACTAAGGTGGCGGTGAAGACGCTGAAGCCGGGCACCATGTCCCCGAAGGCCTTCC
TGGAGGAGGCGCAGGTCATGAAGCTGCTGCGGCACGACAAGCTGGTGCAGCTGTACGCCGTGGTGTCGGA
GGAGCCCATCTACATCGTGACCGAGTTCATGTGTCACGGCAGCTTGCTGGATTTTCTCAAGAACCCAGAG
GGCCAGGATTTGAGGCTGCCCCAATTGGTGGACATGGCAGCCCAGGTAGCTGAGGGCATGGCCTACATGG
AACGCATGAACTACATTCACCGCGACCTGAGGGCAGCCAACATCCTGGTTGGGGAGCGGCTGGCGTGCAA
GATCGCAGACTTTGGCTTGGCGCGTCTCATCAAGGACGATGAGTACAACCCCTGCCAAGGTTCCAAGTTC
CCCATCAAGTGGACAGCCCCAGAAGCTGCCCTCTTTGGCAGATTCACCATCAAGTCAGACGTGTGGTCCT
TTGGGATCCTGCTCACTGAGCTCATCACCAAGGGCCGAATCCCCTACCCAGGCATGAATAAACGGGAAGT
GTTGGAACAGGTGGAGCAGGGCTACCACATGCCGTGCCCTCCAGGCTGCCCAGCATCCCTGTACGAGGCC
ATGGAACAGACCTGGCGTCTGGACCCGGAGGAGAGGCCTACCTTCGAGTACCTGCAGTCCTTCCTGGAGG
ACTACTTCACCTCCGCTGAACCACAGTACCAGCCCGGGGATCAGACA
