>Addgene plasmid #23877 | pDONR223-FGR | addgene partial sequence | sequence record 29726 | 23877 with M13pUC-fwd
ATAATGATTTTATTTTGACTGATAGTGACCTGTTCGTTGCAACAAATTGATGAGCAATGCTTTTTTATAA
TGCCAACTTTGTACAAAAAAGTTGGCACCATGGGCTGTGTGTTCTGCAAGAAATTGGAGCCGGTGGCCAC
GGCCAAGGAGGATGCTGGCCTGGAAGGGGACTTCAGAAGCTACGGGGCAGCAGACCACTATGGGCCTGAC
CCCACTAAGGCCCGGCCTGCATCCTCATTTGCCCACATCCCCAACTACAGCAACTTCTCCTCTCAGGCCA
TCAACCCTGGCTTCCTTGATAGTGGCACCATCAGGGGTGTGTCAGGGATTGGGGTGACCCTGTTCATTGC
CCTGTATGACTATGAGGCTCGAACTGAGGATGACCTCACCTTCACCAAGGGCGAGAAGTTCCACATCCTG
AACAATACTGAAGGTGACTGGTGGGAGGCTCGGTCTCTCAGCTCCGGAAAAACTGGCTGCATTCCCAGCA
ACTACGTGGCCCCTGTTGACTCAATCCAAGCTGAAGAGTGGTACTTTGGAAAGATTGGGAGAAAGGATGC
AGAGAGGCAGCTGCTTTCACCAGGCAACCCCCAGGGGGCCTTTCTCATTCGGGAAAGCGAGACCACCAAA
GGTGCCTACTCCCTGTCCATCCGGGACTGGGA
