[The description below was written by a language model from this plasmid's Addgene catalogue record.]
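Description:
pDONR223-FGR is a Gateway entry-type clone built on the Invitrogen pDONR223 donor backbone (about 5 kb without insert) and carrying the human FGR open reading frame, an insert of roughly 1.6 kb. FGR, the cellular homolog of the Gardner-Rasheed feline sarcoma viral oncogene, encodes a Src-family non-receptor tyrosine kinase. The plasmid is a bacterial propagation and cloning vector only. It is maintained at high copy in standard E. coli cloning strains and selected with spectinomycin. The record provides no feature table, so the origin of replication and the exact recombination sites flanking the ORF are not itemised. As a product of Gateway cloning into a donor vector, the insert would be expected to sit between attL-type sites, and M13 forward and reverse primer sites on either side allow sequence verification.

The ORF was deliberately cloned without a stop codon. This "open" configuration lets the coding sequence be moved by recombination into a destination vector that supplies a C-terminal epitope tag of choice and a stop codon. The donor backbone is not intended for expression, and no mammalian promoter is recorded, so the depositors state explicitly that it should not be transfected directly. They point instead to a companion set of lentiviral destination vectors (the pLX301 to pLX304 series), obtained separately, for expressing the ORF in mammalian cells. The clone belongs to a kit of ORFs. The associated publication concerns resistance to RAF inhibition through MAP kinase pathway reactivation, which suggests use in gain-of-function expression screens, although the record does not spell this out.
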