Addgene plasmid #23877: pDONR223-FGR
Depositing lab: William Hahn & David Root. Depositing organization: Dana-Farber Cancer Institute. Publication: COT drives resistance to RAF inhibition through MAP kinase pathway reactivation. Johannessen CM, Boehm JS, Kim SY, Thomas SR, Wardwell L, Johnson LA, Emery CM, Stransky N, Cogdill AP, Barretina J, Caponigro G, Hieronymus H, Murray RR, Salehi-Ashtiani K, Hill DE, Vidal M, Zhao JJ, Yang X, Alkan O, Kim S, Harris JL, Wilson CJ, Myer VE, Finan PM, Root DE, Roberts TM, Golub T, Flaherty KT, Dummer R, Weber BL, Sellers WR, Schlegel R, Wargo JA, Hahn WC, Garraway LA. Nature. 2010 Dec 16;468(7326):968-72. doi: 10.1038/nature09627 PubMed 21107320.
Backbone
  Vector backbone: pDONR223
  Backbone manufacturer: Invitrogen
  Backbone size w/o insert (bp): 5005
  Vector type: Gateway Donor vector
Growth in bacteria
  Bacterial resistance: Spectinomycin, 50 μg/mL
  Growth temperature: 37°C
  Growth strain: DH5alpha
  Copy number: High Copy
Gene/Insert
  Gene/Insert name: FGR (alt name: Gardner-Rasheed feline sarcoma viral (v-fgr) oncogene homolog)
  Species: H. sapiens (human)
  Insert size (bp): 1590
  Entrez Gene: FGR (a.k.a. SRC2, c-fgr, c-src2, p55-Fgr, p55c-fgr, p58-Fgr, p58c-fgr)
  Cloning method: Gateway Cloning
  Sequencing primers: 5′ M13pUC-fwd; 3′ M13rev
Terms and licenses: Academic/Nonprofit Terms; Industry Terms: Not Available to Industry
Depositor comments: The ORF has no Stop codon. This design enables easy recombination into a destination vector to add an epitope tag of choice and Stop codon to the ORF. Do NOT use this plasmid directly for transfections. A set of 4 custom lentiviral vectors is available ( pLX301 (http://www.addgene.org/25895/) , pLX302 (http://www.addgene.org/25896/) , pLX303 (http://www.addgene.org/25897/) , pLX304 (http://www.addgene.org/25890/) ) to be used to express these ORFs in mammalian cells. These plasmids are not included in the kit and must be ordered separately.
How to cite: pDONR223-FGR was a gift from William Hahn & David Root (Addgene plasmid # 23877 ; http://n2t.net/addgene:23877 ; RRID:Addgene_23877)
